Addgene plasmid #136301: ABE8.20-d
Purpose: expresses ABE8.20-d in mammalian cells
Depositing lab: Nicole Gaudelli. Depositing organization: Beam Therapeutics. Publication: Directed evolution of adenine base editors with increased activity and therapeutic application. Gaudelli NM, Lam DK, Rees HA, Sola-Esteves NM, Barrera LA, Born DA, Edwards A, Gehrke JM, Lee SJ, Liquori AJ, Murray R, Packer MS, Rinaldi C, Slaymaker IM, Yen J, Young LE, Ciaramella G. Nat Biotechnol. 2020 Apr 13. pii: 10.1038/s41587-020-0491-6. doi: 10.1038/s41587-020-0491-6. PubMed 32284586.
Backbone
  Vector backbone: pBR322, beta-lactamase maintenance, CMV promoter
  Backbone manufacturer: none
  Backbone size w/o insert (bp): 3400
  Total vector size (bp): 8760
  Modifications to backbone: none
  Vector type: Mammalian Expression
Growth in bacteria
  Bacterial resistance: Ampicillin, 100 μg/mL
  Growth temperature: 37°C
  Growth strain: NEB Stable
  Copy number: High Copy
Gene/Insert
  Gene/Insert name: ABE8.20-d
  Insert size (bp): 5300
  Mutation: D10A in S. pyogenes Cas9, TadA mutations described in manuscript
  Promoter: CMV
  Tag / fusion protein: C-terminal BPNLS (C terminal on insert)
  Cloning method: Ligation Independent Cloning
  Sequencing primers: 5′ T7; 3′ M13R
Terms and licenses: Academic/Nonprofit Terms; Industry Terms: Not Available to Industry
Depositor comments: Please visit https://www.biorxiv.org/content/10.1101/2020.03.13.990630v1 for bioRxiv preprint.
How to cite: ABE8.20-d was a gift from Nicole Gaudelli (Addgene plasmid # 136301 ; http://n2t.net/addgene:136301 ; RRID:Addgene_136301)
