[The description below was written by a language model from this plasmid's Addgene catalogue record and pLannotate feature annotations shown in this document.]
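Description:
ABE8.20-d is an 8,760 bp mammalian expression plasmid that encodes an eighth-generation adenine base editor obtained by directed evolution. The backbone is described as pBR322-derived. It carries a high-copy ColE1/pMB1-type origin and a β-lactamase gene with its own promoter, so it is maintained in E. coli under ampicillin selection. Small remnants of cloning-vector sequence are also annotated (a bom fragment, lac promoter/operator with CAP site, a lacI fragment, and short SV40 promoter and MCS fragments), and none of these appears to have a role in the payload. No mammalian selection marker is recorded, which fits use by transient transfection.

The roughly 5.3 kb insert is a single open reading frame driven by the human CMV immediate-early enhancer and promoter and terminated by the bovine growth hormone polyadenylation signal. A T7 promoter sits just upstream of the coding sequence and is listed as the 5′ sequencing primer site. The annotation shows two tandem adenosine deaminase domains, one matched to E. coli TadA and the other to the evolved TadA*(7.10), followed by Streptococcus pyogenes Cas9. The second domain presumably carries the additional ABE8.20 substitutions, which the record does not list and refers to the publication for. The two-deaminase layout is consistent with the "-d" suffix. The annotation tool splits Cas9 into N- and C-terminal segments and labels the first as dCas9, but the catalogue lists only D10A, which makes the protein a nickase rather than a fully inactive enzyme. A bipartite nuclear localization signal is fused to the C terminus.

When a guide RNA is supplied separately, the fusion deaminates adenines in the displaced DNA strand to give A•T-to-G•C conversions without double-strand breaks. The plasmid is used for base editing in mammalian cells.
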