Features (pLannotate 1.2.2; 18 found; start..end, strand, type, name):
    125..169     -  misc_feature   bom (fragment): basis of mobility region from pBR322
    324..703     +  enhancer       CMV enhancer: human cytomegalovirus immediate early enhancer
    704..907     +  promoter       CMV promoter: human cytomegalovirus (CMV) immediate early promoter
    949..967     +  promoter       T7 promoter: promoter for bacteriophage T7 RNA polymerase
    981..1481    +  CDS            TadA: tRNA adenosine deaminase from E. coli
   1578..2075    +  CDS            TadA*(7.10): DNA adenosine deaminase evolved from the E. coli tRNA adenosine deaminase TadA (Gaudelli et al., 2017)
   2172..3773    +  CDS            dCas9(N): N-terminal portion of catalytically inactive Streptococcus pyogenes dCas9 carrying the D10A mutation (Zetsche et al., 2015)
   3774..6268    +  CDS            Cas9(C) (fragment): C-terminal portion of Streptococcus pyogenes Cas9 (Zetsche et al., 2015)
   6393..6617    +  polyA_signal   bGH poly(A) signal: bovine growth hormone polyadenylation signal
   6621..6642    +  promoter       SV40 promoter (fragment): SV40 enhancer and early promoter
   6647..6663    +  misc_feature   MCS (fragment): pBluescript multiple cloning site
   6712..6728    -  protein_bind   lac operator: The lac repressor binds to the lac operator to inhibit transcription in E. coli. This inhibition can be relieved by adding lactose or isopropyl-β-D-thiogalactopyranoside (IPTG). lac repressor encoded by lacI
   6736..6766    -  promoter       lac promoter: promoter for the E. coli lac operon
   6781..6802    -  protein_bind   CAP binding site: CAP binding activates transcription in the presence of cAMP. E. coli catabolite activator protein
   6815..6907    -  CDS            lacI (fragment): lac repressor; lacI; The lac repressor binds to the lac operator to inhibit transcription in E. coli. This inhibition can be relieved by adding lactose or isopropyl-β-D-thiogalactopyranoside (IPTG).
   7090..7678    -  rep_origin     ori: high-copy-number ColE1/pMB1/pBR322/pUC origin of replication
   7849..8709    -  CDS            AmpR: β-lactamase; bla; confers resistance to ampicillin, carbenicillin, and related antibiotics
   8710..54      -  promoter       AmpR promoter (across the origin): bla
>Addgene plasmid #136301 | ABE8.20-d | addgene full sequence | sequence record 271476 | Addgene NGS Result
GAGCGGATACATATTTGAATGTATTTAGAAAAATAAACAAATAGGGGTTCCGCGCACATTTCCCCGAAAA
GTGCCACCTGACGTCGACGGATCGGGAGATCGATCTCCCGATCCCCTAGGGTCGACTCTCAGTACAATCT
GCTCTGATGCCGCATAGTTAAGCCAGTATCTGCTCCCTGCTTGTGTGTTGGAGGTCGCTGAGTAGTGCGC
GAGCAAAATTTAAGCTACAACAAGGCAAGGCTTGACCGACAATTGCATGAAGAATCTGCTTAGGGTTAGG
CGTTTTGCGCTGCTTCGCGATGTACGGGCCAGATATACGCGTTGACATTGATTATTGACTAGTTATTAAT
AGTAATCAATTACGGGGTCATTAGTTCATAGCCCATATATGGAGTTCCGCGTTACATAACTTACGGTAAA
TGGCCCGCCTGGCTGACCGCCCAACGACCCCCGCCCATTGACGTCAATAATGACGTATGTTCCCATAGTA
ACGCCAATAGGGACTTTCCATTGACGTCAATGGGTGGAGTATTTACGGTAAACTGCCCACTTGGCAGTAC
ATCAAGTGTATCATATGCCAAGTACGCCCCCTATTGACGTCAATGACGGTAAATGGCCCGCCTGGCATTA
TGCCCAGTACATGACCTTATGGGACTTTCCTACTTGGCAGTACATCTACGTATTAGTCATCGCTATTACC
ATGGTGATGCGGTTTTGGCAGTACATCAATGGGCGTGGATAGCGGTTTGACTCACGGGGATTTCCAAGTC
TCCACCCCATTGACGTCAATGGGAGTTTGTTTTGGCACCAAAATCAACGGGACTTTCCAAAATGTCGTAA
CAACTCCGCCCCATTGACGCAAATGGGCGGTAGGCGTGTACGGTGGGAGGTCTATATAAGCAGAGCTGGT
TTAGTGAACCGTCAGATCCGCTAGAGATCCGCGGCCGCTAATACGACTCACTATAGGGAGAGCCGCCACC
ATGTCCGAAGTCGAGTTTTCCCATGAGTACTGGATGAGACACGCATTGACTCTCGCAAAGAGGGCTTGGG
ATGAACGCGAGGTGCCCGTGGGGGCAGTACTCGTGCATAACAATCGCGTAATCGGCGAAGGTTGGAATAG
GCCGATCGGACGCCACGACCCCACTGCACATGCGGAAATCATGGCCCTTCGACAGGGAGGGCTTGTGATG
CAGAATTATCGACTTATCGATGCGACGCTGTACGTCACGCTTGAACCTTGCGTAATGTGCGCGGGAGCTA
TGATTCACTCCCGCATTGGACGAGTTGTATTCGGTGCCCGCGACGCCAAGACGGGTGCCGCAGGTTCACT
GATGGACGTGCTGCATCACCCAGGCATGAACCACCGGGTAGAAATCACAGAAGGCATATTGGCGGACGAA
TGTGCGGCGCTGTTGTCCGACTTTTTTCGCATGCGGAGGCAGGAGATCAAGGCCCAGAAAAAAGCACAAT
CCTCTACTGACTCTGGTGGTTCTTCTGGTGGTTCTAGCGGCAGCGAGACTCCCGGGACCTCAGAGTCCGC
CACACCCGAAAGTTCTGGTGGTTCTTCTGGTGGTTCTTCCGAAGTCGAGTTTTCCCATGAGTACTGGATG
AGACACGCATTGACTCTCGCAAAGAGGGCTCGAGATGAACGCGAGGTGCCCGTGGGGGCAGTACTCGTGC
TCAACAATCGCGTAATCGGCGAAGGTTGGAATAGGGCAATCGGACTCCACGACCCCACTGCACATGCGGA
AATCATGGCCCTTCGACAGGGAGGGCTTGTGATGCAGAATTATCGACTTTATGATGCGACGCTGTACTCG
ACGTTTGAACCTTGCGTAATGTGCGCGGGAGCTATGATTCACTCCCGCATTGGACGAGTTGTATTCGGTG
TTCGCAACGCCAAGACGGGTGCCGCAGGTTCACTGATGGACGTGCTGCATCATCCAGGCATGAACCACCG
GGTAGAAATCACAGAAGGCATATTGGCGGACGAATGTGCGGCGCTGTTGTGTCGTTTTTTTCGCATGCCC
AGGCGGGTCTTTAACGCCCAGAAAAAAGCACAATCCTCTACTGACTCTGGTGGTTCTTCTGGTGGTTCTA
GCGGCAGCGAGACTCCCGGGACCTCAGAGTCCGCCACACCCGAAAGTTCTGGTGGTTCTTCTGGTGGTTC
TGACAAGAAGTACAGCATCGGCCTGGCCATCGGCACCAACTCTGTGGGCTGGGCCGTGATCACCGACGAG
TACAAGGTGCCCAGCAAGAAATTCAAGGTGCTGGGCAACACCGACCGGCACAGCATCAAGAAGAACCTGA
TCGGAGCCCTGCTGTTCGACAGCGGCGAAACAGCCGAGGCCACCCGGCTGAAGAGAACCGCCAGAAGAAG
ATACACCAGACGGAAGAACCGGATCTGCTATCTGCAAGAGATCTTCAGCAACGAGATGGCCAAGGTGGAC
GACAGCTTCTTCCACAGACTGGAAGAGTCCTTCCTGGTGGAAGAGGATAAGAAGCACGAGCGGCACCCCA
TCTTCGGCAACATCGTGGACGAGGTGGCCTACCACGAGAAGTACCCCACCATCTACCACCTGAGAAAGAA
ACTGGTGGACAGCACCGACAAGGCCGACCTGCGGCTGATCTATCTGGCCCTGGCCCACATGATCAAGTTC
CGGGGCCACTTCCTGATCGAGGGCGACCTGAACCCCGACAACAGCGACGTGGACAAGCTGTTCATCCAGC
TGGTGCAGACCTACAACCAGCTGTTCGAGGAAAACCCCATCAACGCCAGCGGCGTGGACGCCAAGGCCAT
CCTGTCTGCCAGACTGAGCAAGAGCAGACGGCTGGAAAATCTGATCGCCCAGCTGCCCGGCGAGAAGAAG
AATGGCCTGTTCGGAAACCTGATTGCCCTGAGCCTGGGCCTGACCCCCAACTTCAAGAGCAACTTCGACC
TGGCCGAGGATGCCAAACTGCAGCTGAGCAAGGACACCTACGACGACGACCTGGACAACCTGCTGGCCCA
GATCGGCGACCAGTACGCCGACCTGTTTCTGGCCGCCAAGAACCTGTCCGACGCCATCCTGCTGAGCGAC
ATCCTGAGAGTGAACACCGAGATCACCAAGGCCCCCCTGAGCGCCTCTATGATCAAGAGATACGACGAGC
ACCACCAGGACCTGACCCTGCTGAAAGCTCTCGTGCGGCAGCAGCTGCCTGAGAAGTACAAAGAGATTTT
CTTCGACCAGAGCAAGAACGGCTACGCCGGCTACATTGACGGCGGAGCCAGCCAGGAAGAGTTCTACAAG
TTCATCAAGCCCATCCTGGAAAAGATGGACGGCACCGAGGAACTGCTCGTGAAGCTGAACAGAGAGGACC
TGCTGCGGAAGCAGCGGACCTTCGACAACGGCAGCATCCCCCACCAGATCCACCTGGGAGAGCTGCACGC
CATTCTGCGGCGGCAGGAAGATTTTTACCCATTCCTGAAGGACAACCGGGAAAAGATCGAGAAGATCCTG
ACCTTCCGCATCCCCTACTACGTGGGCCCTCTGGCCAGGGGAAACAGCAGATTCGCCTGGATGACCAGAA
AGAGCGAGGAAACCATCACCCCCTGGAACTTCGAGGAAGTGGTGGACAAGGGCGCTTCCGCCCAGAGCTT
CATCGAGCGGATGACCAACTTCGATAAGAACCTGCCCAACGAGAAGGTGCTGCCCAAGCACAGCCTGCTG
TACGAGTACTTCACCGTGTATAACGAGCTGACCAAAGTGAAATACGTGACCGAGGGAATGAGAAAGCCCG
CCTTCCTGAGCGGCGAGCAGAAAAAGGCCATCGTGGACCTGCTGTTCAAGACCAACCGGAAAGTGACCGT
GAAGCAGCTGAAAGAGGACTACTTCAAGAAAATCGAGTGCTTCGACTCCGTGGAAATCTCCGGCGTGGAA
GATCGGTTCAACGCCTCCCTGGGCACATACCACGATCTGCTGAAAATTATCAAGGACAAGGACTTCCTGG
ACAATGAGGAAAACGAGGACATTCTGGAAGATATCGTGCTGACCCTGACACTGTTTGAGGACAGAGAGAT
GATCGAGGAACGGCTGAAAACCTATGCCCACCTGTTCGACGACAAAGTGATGAAGCAGCTGAAGCGGCGG
AGATACACCGGCTGGGGCAGGCTGAGCCGGAAGCTGATCAACGGCATCCGGGACAAGCAGTCCGGCAAGA
CAATCCTGGATTTCCTGAAGTCCGACGGCTTCGCCAACAGAAACTTCATGCAGCTGATCCACGACGACAG
CCTGACCTTTAAAGAGGACATCCAGAAAGCCCAGGTGTCCGGCCAGGGCGATAGCCTGCACGAGCACATT
GCCAATCTGGCCGGCAGCCCCGCCATTAAGAAGGGCATCCTGCAGACAGTGAAGGTGGTGGACGAGCTCG
TGAAAGTGATGGGCCGGCACAAGCCCGAGAACATCGTGATCGAAATGGCCAGAGAGAACCAGACCACCCA
GAAGGGACAGAAGAACAGCCGCGAGAGAATGAAGCGGATCGAAGAGGGCATCAAAGAGCTGGGCAGCCAG
ATCCTGAAAGAACACCCCGTGGAAAACACCCAGCTGCAGAACGAGAAGCTGTACCTGTACTACCTGCAGA
ATGGGCGGGATATGTACGTGGACCAGGAACTGGACATCAACCGGCTGTCCGACTACGATGTGGACCATAT
CGTGCCTCAGAGCTTTCTGAAGGACGACTCCATCGACAACAAGGTGCTGACCAGAAGCGACAAGAACCGG
GGCAAGAGCGACAACGTGCCCTCCGAAGAGGTCGTGAAGAAGATGAAGAACTACTGGCGGCAGCTGCTGA
ACGCCAAGCTGATTACCCAGAGAAAGTTCGACAATCTGACCAAGGCCGAGAGAGGCGGCCTGAGCGAACT
GGATAAGGCCGGCTTCATCAAGAGACAGCTGGTGGAAACCCGGCAGATCACAAAGCACGTGGCACAGATC
CTGGACTCCCGGATGAACACTAAGTACGACGAGAATGACAAGCTGATCCGGGAAGTGAAAGTGATCACCC
TGAAGTCCAAGCTGGTGTCCGATTTCCGGAAGGATTTCCAGTTTTACAAAGTGCGCGAGATCAACAACTA
CCACCACGCCCACGACGCCTACCTGAACGCCGTCGTGGGAACCGCCCTGATCAAAAAGTACCCTAAGCTG
GAAAGCGAGTTCGTGTACGGCGACTACAAGGTGTACGACGTGCGGAAGATGATCGCCAAGAGCGAGCAGG
AAATCGGCAAGGCTACCGCCAAGTACTTCTTCTACAGCAACATCATGAACTTTTTCAAGACCGAGATTAC
CCTGGCCAACGGCGAGATCCGGAAGCGGCCTCTGATCGAGACAAACGGCGAAACCGGGGAGATCGTGTGG
GATAAGGGCCGGGATTTTGCCACCGTGCGGAAAGTGCTGAGCATGCCCCAAGTGAATATCGTGAAAAAGA
CCGAGGTGCAGACAGGCGGCTTCAGCAAAGAGTCTATCCTGCCCAAGAGGAACAGCGATAAGCTGATCGC
CAGAAAGAAGGACTGGGACCCTAAGAAGTACGGCGGCTTCGACAGCCCCACCGTGGCCTATTCTGTGCTG
GTGGTGGCCAAAGTGGAAAAGGGCAAGTCCAAGAAACTGAAGAGTGTGAAAGAGCTGCTGGGGATCACCA
TCATGGAAAGAAGCAGCTTCGAGAAGAATCCCATCGACTTTCTGGAAGCCAAGGGCTACAAAGAAGTGAA
AAAGGACCTGATCATCAAGCTGCCTAAGTACTCCCTGTTCGAGCTGGAAAACGGCCGGAAGAGAATGCTG
GCCTCTGCCGGCGAACTGCAGAAGGGAAACGAACTGGCCCTGCCCTCCAAATATGTGAACTTCCTGTACC
TGGCCAGCCACTATGAGAAGCTGAAGGGCTCCCCCGAGGATAATGAGCAGAAACAGCTGTTTGTGGAACA
GCACAAGCACTACCTGGACGAGATCATCGAGCAGATCAGCGAGTTCTCCAAGAGAGTGATCCTGGCCGAC
GCTAATCTGGACAAAGTGCTGTCCGCCTACAACAAGCACCGGGATAAGCCCATCAGAGAGCAGGCCGAGA
ATATCATCCACCTGTTTACCCTGACCAATCTGGGAGCCCCTGCCGCCTTCAAGTACTTTGACACCACCAT
CGACCGGAAGAGGTACACCAGCACCAAAGAGGTGCTGGACGCCACCCTGATCCACCAGAGCATCACCGGC
CTGTACGAGACACGGATCGACCTGTCTCAGCTGGGAGGTGACGAGGGAGCTGATAAGCGCACCGCCGATG
GTTCCGAGTTCGAAAGCCCCAAGAAGAAGAGGAAAGTCTAACCGGTCATCATCACCATCACCATTGAGTT
TAAACCCGCTGATCAGCCTCGACTGTGCCTTCTAGTTGCCAGCCATCTGTTGTTTGCCCCTCCCCCGTGC
CTTCCTTGACCCTGGAAGGTGCCACTCCCACTGTCCTTTCCTAATAAAATGAGGAAATTGCATCGCATTG
TCTGAGTAGGTGTCATTCTATTCTGGGGGGTGGGGTGGGGCAGGACAGCAAGGGGGAGGATTGGGAAGAC
AATAGCAGGCATGCTGGGGATGCGGTGGGCTCTATGGCTTCTGAGGCGGAAAGAACCAGCTGGGGCTCGA
TACCGTCGACCTCTAGCTAGAGCTTGGCGTAATCATGGTCATAGCTGTTTCCTGTGTGAAATTGTTATCC
GCTCACAATTCCACACAACATACGAGCCGGAAGCATAAAGTGTAAAGCCTAGGGTGCCTAATGAGTGAGC
TAACTCACATTAATTGCGTTGCGCTCACTGCCCGCTTTCCAGTCGGGAAACCTGTCGTGCCAGCTGCATT
AATGAATCGGCCAACGCGCGGGGAGAGGCGGTTTGCGTATTGGGCGCTCTTCCGCTTCCTCGCTCACTGA
CTCGCTGCGCTCGGTCGTTCGGCTGCGGCGAGCGGTATCAGCTCACTCAAAGGCGGTAATACGGTTATCC
ACAGAATCAGGGGATAACGCAGGAAAGAACATGTGAGCAAAAGGCCAGCAAAAGGCCAGGAACCGTAAAA
AGGCCGCGTTGCTGGCGTTTTTCCATAGGCTCCGCCCCCCTGACGAGCATCACAAAAATCGACGCTCAAG
TCAGAGGTGGCGAAACCCGACAGGACTATAAAGATACCAGGCGTTTCCCCCTGGAAGCTCCCTCGTGCGC
TCTCCTGTTCCGACCCTGCCGCTTACCGGATACCTGTCCGCCTTTCTCCCTTCGGGAAGCGTGGCGCTTT
CTCATAGCTCACGCTGTAGGTATCTCAGTTCGGTGTAGGTCGTTCGCTCCAAGCTGGGCTGTGTGCACGA
ACCCCCCGTTCAGCCCGACCGCTGCGCCTTATCCGGTAACTATCGTCTTGAGTCCAACCCGGTAAGACAC
GACTTATCGCCACTGGCAGCAGCCACTGGTAACAGGATTAGCAGAGCGAGGTATGTAGGCGGTGCTACAG
AGTTCTTGAAGTGGTGGCCTAACTACGGCTACACTAGAAGAACAGTATTTGGTATCTGCGCTCTGCTGAA
GCCAGTTACCTTCGGAAAAAGAGTTGGTAGCTCTTGATCCGGCAAACAAACCACCGCTGGTAGCGGTGGT
TTTTTTGTTTGCAAGCAGCAGATTACGCGCAGAAAAAAAGGATCTCAAGAAGATCCTTTGATCTTTTCTA
CGGGGTCTGACGCTCAGTGGAACGAAAACTCACGTTAAGGGATTTTGGTCATGAGATTATCAAAAAGGAT
CTTCACCTAGATCCTTTTAAATTAAAAATGAAGTTTTAAATCAATCTAAAGTATATATGAGTAAACTTGG
TCTGACAGTTACCAATGCTTAATCAGTGAGGCACCTATCTCAGCGATCTGTCTATTTCGTTCATCCATAG
TTGCCTGACTCCCCGTCGTGTAGATAACTACGATACGGGAGGGCTTACCATCTGGCCCCAGTGCTGCAAT
GATACCGCGAGACCCACGCTCACCGGCTCCAGATTTATCAGCAATAAACCAGCCAGCCGGAAGGGCCGAG
CGCAGAAGTGGTCCTGCAACTTTATCCGCCTCCATCCAGTCTATTAATTGTTGCCGGGAAGCTAGAGTAA
GTAGTTCGCCAGTTAATAGTTTGCGCAACGTTGTTGCCATTGCTACAGGCATCGTGGTGTCACGCTCGTC
GTTTGGTATGGCTTCATTCAGCTCCGGTTCCCAACGATCAAGGCGAGTTACATGATCCCCCATGTTGTGC
AAAAAAGCGGTTAGCTCCTTCGGTCCTCCGATCGTTGTCAGAAGTAAGTTGGCCGCAGTGTTATCACTCA
TGGTTATGGCAGCACTGCATAATTCTCTTACTGTCATGCCATCCGTAAGATGCTTTTCTGTGACTGGTGA
GTACTCAACCAAGTCATTCTGAGAATAGTGTATGCGGCGACCGAGTTGCTCTTGCCCGGCGTCAATACGG
GATAATACCGCGCCACATAGCAGAACTTTAAAAGTGCTCATCATTGGAAAACGTTCTTCGGGGCGAAAAC
TCTCAAGGATCTTACCGCTGTTGAGATCCAGTTCGATGTAACCCACTCGTGCACCCAACTGATCTTCAGC
ATCTTTTACTTTCACCAGCGTTTCTGGGTGAGCAAAAACAGGAAGGCAAAATGCCGCAAAAAAGGGAATA
AGGGCGACACGGAAATGTTGAATACTCATACTCTTCCTTTTTCAATATTATTGAAGCATTTATCAGGGTT
ATTGTCTCAT
